Addgene plasmid #71203: pJBL2807
Purpose: AD1 STAR Antisense Expression Plasmid
Depositing lab: Julius Lucks. Depositing organization: Cornell University. Publication: Creating small transcription activating RNAs. Chappell J, Takahashi MK, Lucks JB. Nat Chem Biol. 2015 Mar;11(3):214-20. doi: 10.1038/nchembio.1737. Epub 2015 Feb 2. PubMed 25643173.
Backbone
  Vector backbone: Custom
  Backbone size w/o insert (bp): 2149
  Total vector size (bp): 2217
  Vector type: Bacterial Expression, Synthetic Biology
Growth in bacteria
  Bacterial resistance: Ampicillin, 100 μg/mL
  Growth temperature: 37°C
  Growth strain: NEB Stable
  Copy number: High Copy
Gene/Insert
  Gene/Insert name: AD1 Antisense
  Species: Synthetic
  Insert size (bp): 68
  Promoter: BBa_J23119
  Cloning method: Unknown
  Sequencing primers: 5′ aaccattattatcatgacattaac; 3′ ttaccgcctttgagtgagctgataccgctcgc
Terms and licenses: Academic/Nonprofit Terms; Industry Terms: Not Available to Industry
How to cite: pJBL2807 was a gift from Julius Lucks (Addgene plasmid # 71203 ; http://n2t.net/addgene:71203 ; RRID:Addgene_71203)
