[The description below was written by a language model from this plasmid's Addgene catalogue record and pLannotate feature annotations shown in this document.]
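Description:
pJBL2807 is a small (2,217 bp) bacterial expression plasmid built on a custom backbone for synthetic biology work in E. coli. It is propagated through a high-copy ColE1/pMB1/pUC-type origin of replication and selected with ampicillin, using a β-lactamase (AmpR) gene driven by its native bla promoter. Apart from these maintenance functions, the plasmid carries little beyond a single compact RNA expression cassette, so it is a minimal vehicle for producing one regulatory RNA.

The payload is a 68 bp synthetic insert, the AD1 antisense, which encodes a small transcription activating RNA (STAR). It is placed under BBa_J23119, a strong constitutive promoter from the Registry of Standard Biological Parts; the feature table identifies the variant modified to end in an SpeI site, located at the start of the sequence. The insert itself is not annotated but presumably lies directly downstream of this promoter. A putative bacterial terminator is annotated on the opposite strand just upstream of the promoter across the circular junction, where it may insulate the cassette from read-through. No terminator downstream of the antisense is annotated.

In the STAR system, a target RNA placed upstream of a gene folds into an intrinsic terminator that blocks transcription. The trans-acting antisense RNA base-pairs with that target, prevents terminator formation and so switches on downstream expression. pJBL2807 supplies only the activator RNA. It would typically be co-transformed with a compatible plasmid carrying the cognate AD1 target sequence fused to a reporter or gene of interest, although the record does not describe that partner construct.
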