Features (pLannotate 1.2.2; 5 found; start..end, strand, type, name):
     16..50      +  promoter       J23119(SpeI) promoter: bacterial promoter (Registry of Standard Biological Parts BBa J23119) modified to end with an SpeI site
    358..946     -  rep_origin     ori: high-copy-number ColE1/pMB1/pBR322/pUC origin of replication
   1117..1977    -  CDS            AmpR: β-lactamase; bla; confers resistance to ampicillin, carbenicillin, and related antibiotics
   1978..2082    -  promoter       AmpR promoter: bla
   2172..2215    -  terminator     bacterial terminator: putative bacterial transcription terminator
>Addgene plasmid #71203 | pJBL2807 | depositor full sequence | sequence record 127142 | pJBL2807 sequence 2217 bps
GAATTCTAAAGATCTTTGACAGCTAGCTCAGTCCTAGGTATAATACTAGTTGAACTGTATACATTCCCCG
CTGCTCCAACATTTATACAACTAATTAAAACAATTCACTGTAAAAACTGGATCTCAAAGCCCGCCGAAAG
GCGGGCTTTTTTTTGGATCCTTACTCGAGTCTAGACTGCAGGCTTCCTCGCTCACTGACTCGCTGCGCTC
GGTCGTTCGGCTGCGGCGAGCGGTATCAGCTCACTCAAAGGCGGTAATACGGTTATCCACAGAATCAGGG
GATAACGCAGGAAAGAACATGTGAGCAAAAGGCCAGCAAAAGGCCAGGAACCGTAAAAAGGCCGCGTTGC
TGGCGTTTTTCCACAGGCTCCGCCCCCCTGACGAGCATCACAAAAATCGACGCTCAAGTCAGAGGTGGCG
AAACCCGACAGGACTATAAAGATACCAGGCGTTTCCCCCTGGAAGCTCCCTCGTGCGCTCTCCTGTTCCG
ACCCTGCCGCTTACCGGATACCTGTCCGCCTTTCTCCCTTCGGGAAGCGTGGCGCTTTCTCATAGCTCAC
GCTGTAGGTATCTCAGTTCGGTGTAGGTCGTTCGCTCCAAGCTGGGCTGTGTGCACGAACCCCCCGTTCA
GCCCGACCGCTGCGCCTTATCCGGTAACTATCGTCTTGAGTCCAACCCGGTAAGACACGACTTATCGCCA
CTGGCAGCAGCCACTGGTAACAGGATTAGCAGAGCGAGGTATGTAGGCGGTGCTACAGAGTTCTTGAAGT
GGTGGCCTAACTACGGCTACACTAGAAGAACAGTATTTGGTATCTGCGCTCTGCTGAAGCCAGTTACCTT
CGGAAAAAGAGTTGGTAGCTCTTGATCCGGCAAACAAACCACCGCTGGTAGCGGTGGTTTTTTTGTTTGC
AAGCAGCAGATTACGCGCAGAAAAAAAGGATCTCAAGAAGATCCTTTGATCTTTTCTACGGGGTCTGACG
CTCAGTGGAACGAAAACTCACGTTAAGGGATTTTGGTCATGAGATTATCAAAAAGGATCTTCACCTAGAT
CCTTTTAAATTAAAAATGAAGTTTTAAATCAATCTAAAGTATATATGAGTAAACTTGGTCTGACAGTTAC
CAATGCTTAATCAGTGAGGCACCTATCTCAGCGATCTGTCTATTTCGTTCATCCATAGTTGCCTGACTCC
CCGTCGTGTAGATAACTACGATACGGGAGGGCTTACCATCTGGCCCCAGTGCTGCAATGATACCGCGAGA
CCCACGCTCACCGGCTCCAGATTTATCAGCAATAAACCAGCCAGCCGGAAGGGCCGAGCGCAGAAGTGGT
CCTGCAACTTTATCCGCCTCCATCCAGTCTATTAATTGTTGCCGGGAAGCTAGAGTAAGTAGTTCGCCAG
TTAATAGTTTGCGCAACGTTGTTGCCATTGCTACAGGCATCGTGGTGTCACGCTCGTCGTTTGGTATGGC
TTCATTCAGCTCCGGTTCCCAACGATCAAGGCGAGTTACATGATCCCCCATGTTGTGCAAAAAAGCGGTT
AGCTCCTTCGGTCCTCCGATCGTTGTCAGAAGTAAGTTGGCCGCAGTGTTATCACTCATGGTTATGGCAG
CACTGCATAATTCTCTTACTGTCATGCCATCCGTAAGATGCTTTTCTGTGACTGGTGAGTACTCAACCAA
GTCATTCTGAGAATAGTGTATGCGGCGACCGAGTTGCTCTTGCCCGGCGTCAATACGGGATAATACCGCG
CCACATAGCAGAACTTTAAAAGTGCTCATCATTGGAAAACGTTCTTCGGGGCGAAAACTCTCAAGGATCT
TACCGCTGTTGAGATCCAGTTCGATGTAACCCACTCGTGCACCCAACTGATCTTCAGCATCTTTTACTTT
CACCAGCGTTTCTGGGTGAGCAAAAACAGGAAGGCAAAATGCCGCAAAAAAGGGAATAAGGGCGACACGG
AAATGTTGAATACTCATACTCTTCCTTTTTCAATATTATTGAAGCATTTATCAGGGTTATTGTCTCATGA
GCGGATACATATTTGAATGTATTTAGAAAAATAAACAAATAGGGGTTCCGCGCACATTTCCCCGAAAAGT
GCCACCTGACGTCTAAGAAACCATTATTATCATGACATTAACCTATAAAAATAGGCGTATCACGAGGCAG
AATTTCAGATAAAAAAAATCCTTAGCTTTCGCTAAGGATGATTTCTG
