>Addgene plasmid #71203 | pJBL2807 | addgene partial sequence | sequence record 135865 | Amp-F 5'-AAGCCCTCCCGTATCGTAGT-3'
GGAGTCAGGCAACTATGGATGAACGAAATAGACAGATCGCTGAGATAGGTGCCTCACTGATTAAGCATTG
GTAACTGTCAGACCAAGTTTACTCATATATACTTTAGATTGATTTAAAACTTCATTTTTAATTTAAAAGG
ATCTAGGTGAAGATCCTTTTTGATAATCTCATGACCAAAATCCCTTAACGTGAGTTTTCGTTCCACTGAG
CGTCAGACCCCGTAGAAAAGATCAAAGGATCTTCTTGAGATCCTTTTTTTCTGCGCGTAATCTGCTGCTT
GCAAACAAAAAAACCACCGCTACCAGCGGTGGTTTGTTTGCCGGATCAAGAGCTACCAACTCTTTTTCCG
AAGGTAACTGGCTTCAGCAGAGCGCAGATACCAAATACTGTTCTTCTAGTGTAGCCGTAGTTAGGCCACC
ACTTCAAGAACTCTGTAGCACCGCCTACATACCTCGCTCTGCTAATCCTGTTACCAGTGGCTGCTGCCAG
TGGCGATAAGTCGTGTCTTACCGGGTTGGACTCAAGACGATAGTTACCGGATAAGGCGCAGCGGTCGGGC
TGAACGGGGGGTTCGTGCACACAGCCCAGCTTGGAGCGAACGACCTACACCGAACTGAGATACCTACAGC
GTGAGCTATGAGAAAGCGCCACGCTTCCCGAAGGGAGAAAGGCGGACAGGTATCCGGTAAGCGGCAGGGT
CGGAACAGGAGAGCGCACGAGGGAGCTTCCAGGGGGAAACGCCTGGTATCTTTATAGTCCTGTCGGGTTT
CGCCACCTCTGACTTGAGCGTCGATTTTTGTGATGCTCGTCAGGGGGGCGGAGCCTGTGGAAAAACGCCA
GCAACGCGGCCTTTTTACGGTTCCTGGCCTTTTGCTGGCCTTTTGCTCACATGTTCTTTCCTGCGTTATC
CCCTGATTCTGTGGATAACCGTATTACCGCCTTTGAGTGAGCTGA
