>Addgene plasmid #71203 | pJBL2807 | addgene partial sequence | sequence record 135866 | Amp-R 5'-ATAATACCGCGCCACATAGC-3'
GCTCATCATTGGAAAACGTTCTTCGGGGCGAAAACTCTCAAGGATCTTACCGCTGTTGAGATCCAGTTCG
ATGTAACCCACTCGTGCACCCAACTGATCTTCAGCATCTTTTACTTTCACCAGCGTTTCTGGGTGAGCAA
AAACAGGAAGGCAAAATGCCGCAAAAAAGGGAATAAGGGCGACACGGAAATGTTGAATACTCATACTCTT
CCTTTTTCAATATTATTGAAGCATTTATCAGGGTTATTGTCTCATGAGCGGATACATATTTGAATGTATT
TAGAAAAATAAACAAATAGGGGTTCCGCGCACATTTCCCCGAAAAGTGCCACCTGACGTCTAAGAAACCA
TTATTATCATGACATTAACCTATAAAAATAGGCGTATCACGAGGCAGAATTTCAGATAAAAAAAATCCTT
AGCTTTCGCTAAGGATGATTTCTGGAATTCTAAAGATCTTTGACAGCTAGCTCAGTCCTAGGTATAATAC
TAGTTGAACTGTATACATTCCCCGCTGCTCCAACATTTATACAACTAATTAAAACAATTCACTGTAAAAA
CTGGATCTCAAAGCCCGCCGAAAGGCGGGCTTTTTTTTGGATCCTTACTCGAGTCTAGACTGCAGGCTTC
CTCGCTCACTGACTCGCTGCGCTCGGTCGTTCGGCTGCGGCGAGCGGTATCAGCTCACTCAAAGGCGGTA
ATACGGTTATCCACAGAATCAGGGGATAACGCAGGAAAGAACATGTGAGCAAAAGGCCAGCAAAAGGCCA
GGAACCGTAAAAAGGCCGCGTTGCTGGCGTTTTTCCACAGGCTCCGCCCCCCTGACGAGCATCACAAAAA
TCGACGCTCAAGTCAGAGGTGGCGAAACCCGACAGGACTATAAAGATACCAGGCGTTTCCCCCTGGAAGC
TCCCTCGTGCGCTCTCCTGTTCCGACCCTGCCGCTTACCGGATACCTGTCCGCCTTTCTCCCTTCGGGAA
GCGTGGCGCTTTCTCATAGCTCACGCTGTAGGTATCTCAGTTCGGTGTAGGTCGTTCGCTCCAAGCTGGG
CTGTGTGCACGAA
